Addgene plasmid #131781: pCS2+PhyBΔCreC
Purpose: Mammalian, Zebrafish, or Xenopus expression of PhyBΔCreC, one half of the CreLite system.
Depositing lab: George Eisenhoffer. Depositing organization: University of Texas MD Anderson Cancer Center. Publication: CreLite: An optogenetically controlled Cre/loxP system using red light. Yen ST, Trimmer KA, Aboul-Fettouh N, Mullen RD, Culver JC, Dickinson ME, Behringer RR, Eisenhoffer GT. Dev Dyn. 2020 Nov;249(11):1394-1403. doi: 10.1002/dvdy.232. Epub 2020 Aug 31. PubMed 32745301.
Backbone
  Vector backbone: pCS2+
  Backbone size w/o insert (bp): 4095
  Total vector size (bp): 6961
  Vector type: Mammalian Expression, Cre/Lox ; Zebrafish expression
Growth in bacteria
  Bacterial resistance: Ampicillin, 100 μg/mL
  Growth temperature: 37°C
  Growth strain: DH5alpha
  Copy number: High Copy
Gene/Insert
  Gene/Insert name: PhyBCreC
  Species: A. thaliana (mustard weed), Synthetic; Bacteriophage P1
  Insert size (bp): 2847
  GenBank ID: 816394 2777477
  Promoter: CMV
  Cloning method: Restriction Enzyme; 5′ cloning site EcoRI (not destroyed); 3′ cloning site XhoI (destroyed during cloning)
  Sequencing primers: 5′ SP6; 3′ SV40pA-R
Terms and licenses: Academic/Nonprofit Terms; Industry Terms: Not Available to Industry
Depositor comments: Read the preprint at bioRxiv: doi.org/10.1101/823971.
How to cite: pCS2+PhyBΔCreC was a gift from George Eisenhoffer (Addgene plasmid # 131781 ; http://n2t.net/addgene:131781 ; RRID:Addgene_131781)
