[The description below was written by a language model from this plasmid's Addgene catalogue record, the feature table of its GenBank file and pLannotate feature annotations shown in this document.]
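Description:
pCS2+PhyBΔCreC is a roughly 7 kb expression plasmid built on the pCS2+ backbone, intended for expression in mammalian cells, zebrafish or Xenopus. It is maintained in E. coli as a high-copy plasmid through a ColE1/pUC-type origin and selected with ampicillin via the bla (AmpR) gene. An f1 origin and remnants of the lac promoter/operator region are also carried over from the backbone.

The payload is a fusion open reading frame of about 2.85 kb, cloned between EcoRI and a destroyed XhoI site. It joins a fragment of Arabidopsis thaliana phytochrome B (PHYB) to a fragment of bacteriophage P1 Cre recombinase, which the name indicates is the C-terminal part of a split Cre. One of the two feature tables also annotates an SV40 large T antigen nuclear localization signal just upstream of the PHYB portion, which would direct the protein to the nucleus. Expression is driven by the simian CMV IE94 enhancer/promoter characteristic of pCS2+ (listed simply as CMV in the catalogue) and terminated by the SV40 polyadenylation signal. An SP6 promoter sits between the CMV promoter and the coding sequence, so sense mRNA can be transcribed in vitro for embryo injection, a common use of pCS2+ vectors. T7 and T3 promoters lie downstream in the antisense orientation.

The construct encodes one half of CreLite, a Cre/loxP system controlled optogenetically with red light. The record does not describe the partner construct, but the design implies that light-regulated association of the phytochrome B moiety with a binding partner carrying the complementary Cre fragment reconstitutes recombinase activity at loxP sites. The two sequence records differ slightly in length (6,956 versus 6,961 bp) and in numbering origin but describe the same architecture.
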