LOCUS       Exported 6956 bp ds-DNA circular SYN 12-MAY-2021
DEFINITION  Mammalian, Zebrafish, or Xenopus expression of PhyB-Delta-CreC, one
            half of the CreLite system..
ACCESSION   .
VERSION     .
KEYWORDS    pCS2+PhyB-Delta-CreC
SOURCE      synthetic DNA construct
  ORGANISM  synthetic DNA construct
REFERENCE   1 (bases 1 to 6956)
  AUTHORS   Yen ST, Trimmer KA, Aboul N, Mullen RD, Culver JC, Dickinson ME,
            Behringer RR, Eisenhoffer GT
  TITLE     CreLite: An Optogenetically Controlled Cre/loxP System Using Red
            Light
  JOURNAL   bioRxiv
REFERENCE   2 (bases 1 to 6956)
  AUTHORS   .
  TITLE     Direct Submission
  JOURNAL   Exported May 12, 2021 from SnapGene Server 1.1.58
            http://www.snapgene.com
FEATURES             Location/Qualifiers
     source          1..6956
                     /organism="synthetic DNA construct"
                     /mol_type="other DNA"
     promoter        845..863
                     /label=SP6 promoter
                     /note="promoter for bacteriophage SP6 RNA polymerase"
     primer_bind     845..862
                     /label=SP6
                     /note="SP6 promoter, forward primer"
     CDS             934..954
                     /codon_start=1
                     /product="nuclear localization signal of SV40 (simian virus
                     40) large T antigen"
                     /label=SV40 NLS
                     /translation="PKKKRKV"
     promoter        complement(3796..3813)
                     /label=T7 promoter
                     /note="promoter for bacteriophage T7 RNA polymerase"
     polyA_signal    3818..3952
                     /label=SV40 poly(A) signal
                     /note="SV40 polyadenylation signal"
     primer_bind     complement(3842..3861)
                     /label=EBV-rev
                     /note="SV40 polyA terminator, reverse primer"
     primer_bind     3896..3915
                     /label=SV40pA-R
                     /note="SV40 polyA, reverse primer"
     primer_bind     complement(4065..4085)
                     /label=T3
                     /note="T3 promoter, forward primer"
     promoter        complement(4065..4083)
                     /label=T3 promoter
                     /note="promoter for bacteriophage T3 RNA polymerase"
     primer_bind     complement(4104..4120)
                     /label=M13 rev
                     /note="common sequencing primer, one of multiple similar
                     variants"
     primer_bind     complement(4104..4120)
                     /label=M13 Reverse
                     /note="In lacZ gene. Also called M13-rev"
     primer_bind     complement(4117..4139)
                     /label=M13/pUC Reverse
                     /note="In lacZ gene"
     protein_bind    4128..4144
                     /label=lac operator
                     /bound_moiety="lac repressor encoded by lacI"
                     /note="The lac repressor binds to the lac operator to
                     inhibit transcription in E. coli. This inhibition can be
                     relieved by adding lactose or
                     isopropyl-beta-D-thiogalactopyranoside (IPTG)."
     promoter        complement(4152..4182)
                     /label=lac promoter
                     /note="promoter for the E. coli lac operon"
     protein_bind    4197..4218
                     /label=CAP binding site
                     /bound_moiety="E. coli catabolite activator protein"
                     /note="CAP binding activates transcription in the presence
                     of cAMP."
     primer_bind     complement(4335..4352)
                     /label=L4440
                     /note="L4440 vector, forward primer"
     rep_origin      complement(4506..5094)
                     /direction=LEFT
                     /label=ori
                     /note="high-copy-number ColE1/pMB1/pBR322/pUC origin of
                     replication"
     primer_bind     complement(4586..4605)
                     /label=pBR322ori-F
                     /note="pBR322 origin, forward primer"
     CDS             complement(5265..6125)
                     /codon_start=1
                     /gene="bla"
                     /product="beta-lactamase"
                     /label=AmpR
                     /note="confers resistance to ampicillin, carbenicillin, and
                     related antibiotics"
                     /translation="MSIQHFRVALIPFFAAFCLPVFAHPETLVKVKDAEDQLGARVGYI
                     ELDLNSGKILESFRPEERFPMMSTFKVLLCGAVLSRIDAGQEQLGRRIHYSQNDLVEYS
                     PVTEKHLTDGMTVRELCSAAITMSDNTAANLLLTTIGGPKELTAFLHNMGDHVTRLDRW
                     EPELNEAIPNDERDTTMPVAMATTLRKLLTGELLTLASRQQLIDWMEADKVAGPLLRSA
                     LPAGWFIADKSGAGERGSRGIIAALGPDGKPSRIVVIYTTGSQATMDERNRQIAEIGAS
                     LIKHW"
     primer_bind     5888..5907
                     /label=Amp-R
                     /note="Ampicillin resistance gene, reverse primer"
     promoter        complement(6126..6230)
                     /gene="bla"
                     /label=AmpR promoter
     rep_origin      complement(6256..6711)
                     /direction=LEFT
                     /label=f1 ori
                     /note="f1 bacteriophage origin of replication; arrow
                     indicates direction of (+) strand synthesis"
     primer_bind     complement(6393..6414)
                     /label=F1ori-F
                     /note="F1 origin, forward primer"
     primer_bind     6605..6624
                     /label=F1ori-R
                     /note="F1 origin, reverse primer"
     promoter        6789..810
                     /label=CMV IE94 promoter
                     /note="enhancer/promoter region of simian cytomegalovirus
                     major immediate early transcription unit IE94"
ORIGIN
        1 acctggcact gtgccaactg gggaggggtc tacttggcac ggtgccaagt ttgaggaggg
       61 gtcttggccc tgtgccaagt ccgccatatt gaattggcat ggtgccaata atggcggcca
      121 tattggctat atgccaggat caatatatag gcaatatcca atatggccct atgccaatat
      181 ggctattggc caggttcaat actatgtatt ggccctatgc catatagtat tccatatatg
      241 ggttttccta ttgacgtaga tagcccctcc caatgggcgg tcccatatac catatatggg
      301 gcttcctaat accgcccata gccactcccc cattgacgtc aatggtctct atatatggtc
      361 tttcctattg acgtcatatg ggcggtccta ttgacgtata tggcgcctcc cccattgacg
      421 tcaattacgg taaatggccc gcctggctca atgcccattg acgtcaatag gaccacccac
      481 cattgacgtc aatgggatgg ctcattgccc attcatatcc gttctcacgc cccctattga
      541 cgtcaatgac ggtaaatggc ccacttggca gtacatcaat atctattaat agtaacttgg
      601 caagtacatt actattggaa gtacgccagg gtacattggc agtactccca ttgacgtcaa
      661 tggcggtaaa tggcccgcga tggctgccaa gtacatcccc attgacgtca atggggaggg
      721 gcaatgacgc aaatgggcgt tccattgacg taaatgggcg gtaggcgtgc ctaatgggag
      781 gtctatataa gcaatgctcg tttagggaac cgccattctg cctggggacg tcggagcaag
      841 cttgatttag gtgacactat agaatacaag ctacttgttc tttttgcagg atcccatcga
      901 ttcgaattcc tcgaggatat cgccgccacc atgcccaaga agaagaggaa ggtggtttcc
      961 ggagtcgggg gtagtggcgg tggccgtggc ggtggccgtg gcggagaaga agaaccgtcg
     1021 tcaagtcaca ctcctaataa ccgaagagga ggagaacaag ctcaatcgtc gggaacgaaa
     1081 tctctcagac caagaagcaa cactgaatca atgagcaaag caattcaaca gtacaccgtc
     1141 gacgcaagac tccacgccgt tttcgaacaa tccggcgaat cagggaaatc attcgactac
     1201 tcacaatcac tcaaaacgac gacgtacggt tcctctgtac ctgagcaaca gatcacagct
     1261 tatctctctc gaatccagcg aggtggttac attcagcctt tcggatgtat gatcgccgtc
     1321 gatgaatcca gtttccggat catcggttac agtgaaaacg ccagagaaat gttagggatt
     1381 atgcctcaat ctgttcctac tcttgagaaa cctgagattc tagctatggg aactgatgtg
     1441 agatctttgt tcacttcttc gagctcgatt ctactcgagc gtgctttcgt tgctcgagag
     1501 attaccttgt taaatccggt ttggatccat tccaagaata ctggtaaacc gttttacgcc
     1561 attcttcata ggattgatgt tggtgttgtt attgatttag agccagctag aactgaagat
     1621 cctgcgcttt ctattgctgg tgctgttcaa tcgcagaaac tcgcggttcg tgcgatttct
     1681 cagttacagg ctcttcctgg tggagatatt aagcttttgt gtgacactgt cgtggaaagt
     1741 gtgagggact tgactggtta tgatcgtgtt atggtttata agtttcatga agatgagcat
     1801 ggagaagttg tagctgagag taaacgagac gatttagagc cttatattgg actgcattat
     1861 cctgctactg atattcctca agcgtcaagg ttcttgttta agcagaaccg tgtccgaatg
     1921 atagtagatt gcaatgccac acctgttctt gtggtccagg acgataggct aactcagtct
     1981 atgtgcttgg ttggttctac tcttagggct cctcatggtt gtcactctca gtatatggct
     2041 aacatgggat ctattgcgtc tttagcaatg gcggttataa tcaatggaaa tgaagatgat
     2101 gggagcaatg tagctagtgg aagaagctcg atgaggcttt ggggtttggt tgtttgccat
     2161 cacacttctt ctcgctgcat accgtttccg ctaaggtatg cttgtgagtt tttgatgcag
     2221 gctttcggtt tacagttaaa catggaattg cagttagctt tgcaaatgtc agagaaacgc
     2281 gttttgagaa cgcagacact gttatgtgat atgcttctgc gtgactcgcc tgctggaatt
     2341 gttacacaga gtcccagtat catggactta gtgaaatgtg acggtgcagc atttctttac
     2401 cacgggaagt attacccgtt gggtgttgct cctagtgaag ttcagataaa agatgttgtg
     2461 gagtggttgc ttgcgaatca tgcggattca accggattaa gcactgatag tttaggcgat
     2521 gcggggtatc ccggtgcagc tgcgttaggg gatgctgtgt gcggtatggc agttgcatat
     2581 atcacaaaaa gagactttct tttttggttt cgatctcaca ctgcgaaaga aatcaaatgg
     2641 ggaggcgcta agcatcatcc ggaggataaa gatgatgggc aacgaatgca tcctcgttcg
     2701 tcctttcagg cttttcttga agttgttaag agccggagtc agccatggga aactgcggaa
     2761 atggatgcga ttcactcgct ccagcttatt ctgagagact cttttaaaga atctggtggt
     2821 tctgccggtg gctccggttc tggctccagc ggtggcagct ctggtgcgtc cggcacgggt
     2881 actgcgggtg gcactggcag cggttccggt actggctctg gcaaccggaa atggtttccc
     2941 gcagaacctg aagatgttcg cgattatctt ctatatcttc aggcgcgcgg tctggcagta
     3001 aaaactatcc agcaacattt gggccagcta aacatgcttc atcgtcggtc cgggctgcca
     3061 cgaccaagtg acagcaatgc tgtttcactg gttatgcggc ggatccgaaa agaaaacgtt
     3121 gatgccggtg aacgtgcaaa acaggctcta gcgttcgaac gcactgattt cgaccaggtt
     3181 cgttcactca tggaaaatag cgatcgctgc caggatatac gtaatctggc atttctgggg
     3241 attgcttata acaccctgtt acgtatagcc gaaattgcca ggatcagggt taaagatatc
     3301 tcacgtactg acggtgggag aatgttaatc catattggca gaacgaaaac gctggttagc
     3361 accgcaggtg tagagaaggc acttagcctg ggggtaacta aactggtcga gcgatggatt
     3421 tccgtctctg gtgtagctga tgatccgaat aactacctgt tttgccgggt cagaaaaaat
     3481 ggtgttgccg cgccatctgc caccagccag ctatcaactc gcgccctgga agggattttt
     3541 gaagcaactc atcgattgat ttacggcgct aaggatgact ctggtcagag atacctggcc
     3601 tggtctggac acagtgcccg tgtcggagcc gcgcgagata tggcccgcgc tggagtttca
     3661 ataccggaga tcatgcaagc tggtggctgg accaatgtaa atattgtcat gaactatatc
     3721 cgtaacctgg atagtgaaac aggggcaatg gtgcgcctgc tggaagatgg cgattaggcg
     3781 gtcgagcctc tagaactata gtgagtcgta ttacgtagat ccagacatga taagatacat
     3841 tgatgagttt ggacaaacca caactagaat gcagtgaaaa aaatgcttta tttgtgaaat
     3901 ttgtgatgct attgctttat ttgtaaccat tataagctgc aataaacaag ttaacaacaa
     3961 caattgcatt cattttatgt ttcaggttca gggggaggtg tgggaggttt tttaattcgc
     4021 ggccgcggcg ccaatgcatt gggcccggta cccagctttt gttcccttta gtgagggtta
     4081 attgcgcgct tggcgtaatc atggtcatag ctgtttcctg tgtgaaattg ttatccgctc
     4141 acaattccac acaacatacg agccgggagc ataaagtgta aagcctgggg tgcctaatga
     4201 gtgagctaac tcacattaat tgcgttgcgc tcactgcccg ctttccagtc gggaaacctg
     4261 tcgtgccagc tgcattaatg aatcggccaa cgcgcgggga gaggcggttt gcgtattggg
     4321 cgctcttccg cttcctcgct cactgactcg ctgcgctcgg tcgttcggct gcggcgagcg
     4381 gtatcagctc actcaaaggc ggtaatacgg ttatccacag aatcagggga taacgcagga
     4441 aagaacatgt gagcaaaagg ccagcaaaag gccaggaacc gtaaaaaggc cgcgttgctg
     4501 gcgtttttcc ataggctccg cccccctgac gagcatcaca aaaatcgacg ctcaagtcag
     4561 aggtggcgaa acccgacagg actataaaga taccaggcgt ttccccctgg aagctccctc
     4621 gtgcgctctc ctgttccgac cctgccgctt accggatacc tgtccgcctt tctcccttcg
     4681 ggaagcgtgg cgctttctca tagctcacgc tgtaggtatc tcagttcggt gtaggtcgtt
     4741 cgctccaagc tgggctgtgt gcacgaaccc cccgttcagc ccgaccgctg cgccttatcc
     4801 ggtaactatc gtcttgagtc caacccggta agacacgact tatcgccact ggcagcagcc
     4861 actggtaaca ggattagcag agcgaggtat gtaggcggtg ctacagagtt cttgaagtgg
     4921 tggcctaact acggctacac tagaagaaca gtatttggta tctgcgctct gctgaagcca
     4981 gttaccttcg gaaaaagagt tggtagctct tgatccggca aacaaaccac cgctggtagc
     5041 ggtggttttt ttgtttgcaa gcagcagatt acgcgcagaa aaaaaggatc tcaagaagat
     5101 cctttgatct tttctacggg gtctgacgct cagtggaacg aaaactcacg ttaagggatt
     5161 ttggtcatga gattatcaaa aaggatcttc acctagatcc ttttaaatta aaaatgaagt
     5221 tttaaatcaa tctaaagtat atatgagtaa acttggtctg acagttacca atgcttaatc
     5281 agtgaggcac ctatctcagc gatctgtcta tttcgttcat ccatagttgc ctgactcccc
     5341 gtcgtgtaga taactacgat acgggagggc ttaccatctg gccccagtgc tgcaatgata
     5401 ccgcgagacc cacgctcacc ggctccagat ttatcagcaa taaaccagcc agccggaagg
     5461 gccgagcgca gaagtggtcc tgcaacttta tccgcctcca tccagtctat taattgttgc
     5521 cgggaagcta gagtaagtag ttcgccagtt aatagtttgc gcaacgttgt tgccattgct
     5581 acaggcatcg tggtgtcacg ctcgtcgttt ggtatggctt cattcagctc cggttcccaa
     5641 cgatcaaggc gagttacatg atcccccatg ttgtgcaaaa aagcggttag ctccttcggt
     5701 cctccgatcg ttgtcagaag taagttggcc gcagtgttat cactcatggt tatggcagca
     5761 ctgcataatt ctcttactgt catgccatcc gtaagatgct tttctgtgac tggtgagtac
     5821 tcaaccaagt cattctgaga atagtgtatg cggcgaccga gttgctcttg cccggcgtca
     5881 atacgggata ataccgcgcc acatagcaga actttaaaag tgctcatcat tggaaaacgt
     5941 tcttcggggc gaaaactctc aaggatctta ccgctgttga gatccagttc gatgtaaccc
     6001 actcgtgcac ccaactgatc ttcagcatct tttactttca ccagcgtttc tgggtgagca
     6061 aaaacaggaa ggcaaaatgc cgcaaaaaag ggaataaggg cgacacggaa atgttgaata
     6121 ctcatactct tcctttttca atattattga agcatttatc agggttattg tctcatgagc
     6181 ggatacatat ttgaatgtat ttagaaaaat aaacaaatag gggttccgcg cacatttccc
     6241 cgaaaagtgc cacctaaatt gtaagcgtta atattttgtt aaaattcgcg ttaaattttt
     6301 gttaaatcag ctcatttttt aaccaatagg ccgaaatcgg caaaatccct tataaatcaa
     6361 aagaatagac cgagataggg ttgagtgttg ttccagtttg gaacaagagt ccactattaa
     6421 agaacgtgga ctccaacgtc aaaggnnnnn nnnnnnnnnn nnnnnnnnnn nnnnnnnnnn
     6481 nnnnnnnnnn nnnntnnnnn nnnnnnnnnn nnnnnnnnnn nnnnnnnnnn nnnnnnnnnn
     6541 nnnnnnnnnn nnnnnnnnnn nnnnnnnnnn nnnnnnnnnn nnnnnngnnn nnnnnnnnnn
     6601 nnnnnnnnnn nnnnnnnnnn nnnnnnnnnn nnnnnnnnnn nnnnnnnnnn nnnnnnnnnn
     6661 nnnnnnnnnn nnnnnnnnnn nnnnnnnnnn nnnnnnnnnn nnnnnnnnnn ncccattcgc
     6721 cattcaggct gcgcaactgt tgggaagggc gatcggtgcg ggcctcttcg ctattacgcc
     6781 agtcgaccgc caattcaata tggcgtatat ggactcatgc caattcaata tggtggatct
     6841 ggacctgtgc caattcaata tggcgtatat ggactcgtgc caattcaata tggtggatct
     6901 ggaccccagc caattcaata tggcggactt ggcaccatgc caattcaata tggcgg
//
