Features (pLannotate 1.2.2; 16 found; start..end, strand, type, name):
     35..53      +  promoter       SP6 promoter: promoter for bacteriophage SP6 RNA polymerase
    145..2004    +  CDS            PHYB (fragment): PHYB_ARATH - Also known as HY3 From Arabidopsis thaliana (Mouse-ear cress).
   2113..2967    +  CDS            Cre (fragment): site-specific recombinase Cre is a site-specific recombinase from bacteriophage P1. Recombination occurs at loxP sequences.
   2988..3005    -  promoter       T7 promoter (fragment): promoter for bacteriophage T7 RNA polymerase
   3010..3144    -  polyA_signal   SV40 poly(A) signal: SV40 polyadenylation signal
   3257..3275    -  promoter       T3 promoter: promoter for bacteriophage T3 RNA polymerase
   3320..3336    -  protein_bind   lac operator: The lac repressor binds to the lac operator to inhibit transcription in E. coli. This inhibition can be relieved by adding lactose or isopropyl-β-D-thiogalactopyranoside (IPTG). lac repressor encoded by lacI
   3344..3374    -  promoter       lac promoter: promoter for the E. coli lac operon
   3389..3410    -  protein_bind   CAP binding site: CAP binding activates transcription in the presence of cAMP. E. coli catabolite activator protein
   3423..3515    -  CDS            lacI (fragment): lac repressor; lacI; The lac repressor binds to the lac operator to inhibit transcription in E. coli. This inhibition can be relieved by adding lactose or isopropyl-β-D-thiogalactopyranoside (IPTG).
   3698..4286    -  rep_origin     ori: high-copy-number ColE1/pMB1/pBR322/pUC origin of replication
   4457..5317    -  CDS            AmpR: β-lactamase; bla; confers resistance to ampicillin, carbenicillin, and related antibiotics
   5318..5422    -  promoter       AmpR promoter: bla
   5475..5903    -  rep_origin     f1 ori (sequence partly withheld): f1 bacteriophage origin of replication; arrow indicates direction of (+) strand synthesis
   5908..5974    -  CDS            lacZα (fragment): LacZα fragment of β-galactosidase; lacZ fragment
   5977..6961    +  promoter       CMV IE94 promoter: enhancer/promoter region of simian cytomegalovirus major immediate early transcription unit IE94
>Addgene plasmid #131781 | pCS2+PhyBΔCreC | depositor full sequence | sequence record 254370 | pCS2+PhyBΔCreC sequence 6961 bps
CGCCATTCTGCCTGGGGACGTCGGAGCAAGCTTGATTTAGGTGACACTATAGAATACAAGCTACTTGTTC
TTTTTGCAGGATCCCATCGATTCGAATTCCTCGAGGATATCGCCGCCACCATGCCCAAGAAGAAGAGGAA
GGTGGTTTCCGGAGTCGGGGGTAGTGGCGGTGGCCGTGGCGGTGGCCGTGGCGGAGAAGAAGAACCGTCG
TCAAGTCACACTCCTAATAACCGAAGAGGAGGAGAACAAGCTCAATCGTCGGGAACGAAATCTCTCAGAC
CAAGAAGCAACACTGAATCAATGAGCAAAGCAATTCAACAGTACACCGTCGACGCAAGACTCCACGCCGT
TTTCGAACAATCCGGCGAATCAGGGAAATCATTCGACTACTCACAATCACTCAAAACGACGACGTACGGT
TCCTCTGTACCTGAGCAACAGATCACAGCTTATCTCTCTCGAATCCAGCGAGGTGGTTACATTCAGCCTT
TCGGATGTATGATCGCCGTCGATGAATCCAGTTTCCGGATCATCGGTTACAGTGAAAACGCCAGAGAAAT
GTTAGGGATTATGCCTCAATCTGTTCCTACTCTTGAGAAACCTGAGATTCTAGCTATGGGAACTGATGTG
AGATCTTTGTTCACTTCTTCGAGCTCGATTCTACTCGAGCGTGCTTTCGTTGCTCGAGAGATTACCTTGT
TAAATCCGGTTTGGATCCATTCCAAGAATACTGGTAAACCGTTTTACGCCATTCTTCATAGGATTGATGT
TGGTGTTGTTATTGATTTAGAGCCAGCTAGAACTGAAGATCCTGCGCTTTCTATTGCTGGTGCTGTTCAA
TCGCAGAAACTCGCGGTTCGTGCGATTTCTCAGTTACAGGCTCTTCCTGGTGGAGATATTAAGCTTTTGT
GTGACACTGTCGTGGAAAGTGTGAGGGACTTGACTGGTTATGATCGTGTTATGGTTTATAAGTTTCATGA
AGATGAGCATGGAGAAGTTGTAGCTGAGAGTAAACGAGATGATTTAGAGCCTTATATTGGACTGCATTAT
CCTGCTACTGATATTCCTCAAGCGTCAAGGTTCTTGTTTAAGCAGAACCGTGTCCGAATGATAGTAGATT
GCAATGCCACACCTGTTCTTGTGGTCCAGGACGATAGGCTAACTCAGTCTATGTGCTTGGTTGGTTCTAC
TCTTAGGGCTCCTCATGGTTGTCACTCTCAGTATATGGCTAACATGGGATCTATTGCGTCTTTAGCAATG
GCGGTTATAATCAATGGAAATGAAGATGATGGGAGCAATGTAGCTAGTGGAAGAAGCTCGATGAGGCTTT
GGGGTTTGGTTGTTTGCCATCACACTTCTTCTCGCTGCATACCGTTTCCGCTAAGGTATGCTTGTGAGTT
TTTGATGCAGGCTTTCGGTTTACAGTTAAACATGGAATTGCAGTTAGCTTTGCAAATGTCAGAGAAACGC
GTTTTGAGAACGCAGACACTGTTATGTGATATGCTTCTGCGTGACTCGCCTGCTGGAATTGTTACACAGA
GTCCCAGTATCATGGACTTAGTGAAATGTGACGGTGCAGCATTTCTTTACCACGGGAAGTATTACCCGTT
GGGTGTTGCTCCTAGTGAAGTTCAGATAAAAGATGTTGTGGAGTGGTTGCTTGCGAATCATGCGGATTCA
ACCGGATTAAGCACTGATAGTTTAGGCGATGCGGGGTATCCCGGTGCAGCTGCGTTAGGGGATGCTGTGT
GCGGTATGGCAGTTGCATATATCACAAAAAGAGACTTTCTTTTTTGGTTTCGATCTCACACTGCGAAAGA
AATCAAATGGGGAGGCGCTAAGCATCATCCGGAGGATAAAGATGATGGGCAACGAATGCATCCTCGTTCG
TCCTTTCAGGCTTTTCTTGAAGTTGTTAAGAGCCGGAGTCAGCCATGGGAAACTGCGGAAATGGATGCGA
TTCACTCGCTCCAGCTTATTCTGAGAGACTCTTTTAAAGAATCTGGTGGTTCTGCCGGTGGCTCCGGTTC
TGGCTCCAGCGGTGGCAGCTCTGGTGCGTCCGGCACGGGTACTGCGGGTGGCACTGGCAGCGGTTCCGGT
ACTGGCTCTGGCAACCGGAAATGGTTTCCCGCAGAACCTGAAGATGTTCGCGATTATCTTCTATATCTTC
AGGCGCGCGGTCTGGCAGTAAAAACTATCCAGCAACATTTGGGCCAGCTAAACATGCTTCATCGTCGGTC
CGGGCTGCCACGACCAAGTGACAGCAATGCTGTTTCACTGGTTATGCGGCGGATCCGAAAAGAAAACGTT
GATGCCGGTGAACGTGCAAAACAGGCTCTAGCGTTCGAACGCACTGATTTCGACCAGGTTCGTTCACTCA
TGGAAAATAGCGATCGCTGCCAGGATATACGTAATCTGGCATTTCTGGGGATTGCTTATAACACCCTGTT
ACGTATAGCCGAAATTGCCAGGATCAGGGTTAAAGATATCTCACGTACTGACGGTGGGAGAATGTTAATC
CATATTGGCAGAACGAAAACGCTGGTTAGCACCGCAGGTGTAGAGAAGGCACTTAGCCTGGGGGTAACTA
AACTGGTCGAGCGATGGATTTCCGTCTCTGGTGTAGCTGATGATCCGAATAACTACCTGTTTTGCCGGGT
CAGAAAAAATGGTGTTGCCGCGCCATCTGCCACCAGCCAGCTATCAACTCGCGCCCTGGAAGGGATTTTT
GAAGCAACTCATCGATTGATTTACGGCGCTAAGGATGACTCTGGTCAGAGATACCTGGCCTGGTCTGGAC
ACAGTGCCCGTGTCGGAGCCGCGCGAGATATGGCCCGCGCTGGAGTTTCAATACCGGAGATCATGCAAGC
TGGTGGCTGGACCAATGTAAATATTGTCATGAACTATATCCGTAACCTGGATAGTGAAACAGGGGCAATG
GTGCGCCTGCTGGAAGATGGCGATTAGGCGGCCTCGAGCCTCTAGAACTATAGTGAGTCGTATTACGTAG
ATCCAGACATGATAAGATACATTGATGAGTTTGGACAAACCACAACTAGAATGCAGTGAAAAAAATGCTT
TATTTGTGAAATTTGTGATGCTATTGCTTTATTTGTAACCATTATAAGCTGCAATAAACAAGTTAACAAC
AACAATTGCATTCATTTTATGTTTCAGGTTCAGGGGGAGGTGTGGGAGGTTTTTTAATTCGCGGCCGCGG
CGCCAATGCATTGGGCCCGGTACCCAGCTTTTGTTCCCTTTAGTGAGGGTTAATTGCGCGCTTGGCGTAA
TCATGGTCATAGCTGTTTCCTGTGTGAAATTGTTATCCGCTCACAATTCCACACAACATACGAGCCGGAA
GCATAAAGTGTAAAGCCTGGGGTGCCTAATGAGTGAGCTAACTCACATTAATTGCGTTGCGCTCACTGCC
CGCTTTCCAGTCGGGAAACCTGTCGTGCCAGCTGCATTAATGAATCGGCCAACGCGCGGGGAGAGGCGGT
TTGCGTATTGGGCGCTCTTCCGCTTCCTCGCTCACTGACTCGCTGCGCTCGGTCGTTCGGCTGCGGCGAG
CGGTATCAGCTCACTCAAAGGCGGTAATACGGTTATCCACAGAATCAGGGGATAACGCAGGAAAGAACAT
GTGAGCAAAAGGCCAGCAAAAGGCCAGGAACCGTAAAAAGGCCGCGTTGCTGGCGTTTTTCCATAGGCTC
CGCCCCCCTGACGAGCATCACAAAAATCGACGCTCAAGTCAGAGGTGGCGAAACCCGACAGGACTATAAA
GATACCAGGCGTTTCCCCCTGGAAGCTCCCTCGTGCGCTCTCCTGTTCCGACCCTGCCGCTTACCGGATA
CCTGTCCGCCTTTCTCCCTTCGGGAAGCGTGGCGCTTTCTCATAGCTCACGCTGTAGGTATCTCAGTTCG
GTGTAGGTCGTTCGCTCCAAGCTGGGCTGTGTGCACGAACCCCCCGTTCAGCCCGACCGCTGCGCCTTAT
CCGGTAACTATCGTCTTGAGTCCAACCCGGTAAGACACGACTTATCGCCACTGGCAGCAGCCACTGGTAA
CAGGATTAGCAGAGCGAGGTATGTAGGCGGTGCTACAGAGTTCTTGAAGTGGTGGCCTAACTACGGCTAC
ACTAGAAGGACAGTATTTGGTATCTGCGCTCTGCTGAAGCCAGTTACCTTCGGAAAAAGAGTTGGTAGCT
CTTGATCCGGCAAACAAACCACCGCTGGTAGCGGTGGTTTTTTTGTTTGCAAGCAGCAGATTACGCGCAG
AAAAAAAGGATCTCAAGAAGATCCTTTGATCTTTTCTACGGGGTCTGACGCTCAGTGGAACGAAAACTCA
CGTTAAGGGATTTTGGTCATGAGATTATCAAAAAGGATCTTCACCTAGATCCTTTTAAATTAAAAATGAA
GTTTTAAATCAATCTAAAGTATATATGAGTAAACTTGGTCTGACAGTTACCAATGCTTAATCAGTGAGGC
ACCTATCTCAGCGATCTGTCTATTTCGTTCATCCATAGTTGCCTGACTCCCCGTCGTGTAGATAACTACG
ATACGGGAGGGCTTACCATCTGGCCCCAGTGCTGCAATGATACCGCGAGACCCACGCTCACCGGCTCCAG
ATTTATCAGCAATAAACCAGCCAGCCGGAAGGGCCGAGCGCAGAAGTGGTCCTGCAACTTTATCCGCCTC
CATCCAGTCTATTAATTGTTGCCGGGAAGCTAGAGTAAGTAGTTCGCCAGTTAATAGTTTGCGCAACGTT
GTTGCCATTGCTACAGGCATCGTGGTGTCACGCTCGTCGTTTGGTATGGCTTCATTCAGCTCCGGTTCCC
AACGATCAAGGCGAGTTACATGATCCCCCATGTTGTGCAAAAAAGCGGTTAGCTCCTTCGGTCCTCCGAT
CGTTGTCAGAAGTAAGTTGGCCGCAGTGTTATCACTCATGGTTATGGCAGCACTGCATAATTCTCTTACT
GTCATGCCATCCGTAAGATGCTTTTCTGTGACTGGTGAGTACTCAACCAAGTCATTCTGAGAATAGTGTA
TGCGGCGACCGAGTTGCTCTTGCCCGGCGTCAATACGGGATAATACCGCGCCACATAGCAGAACTTTAAA
AGTGCTCATCATTGGAAAACGTTCTTCGGGGCGAAAACTCTCAAGGATCTTACCGCTGTTGAGATCCAGT
TCGATGTAACCCACTCGTGCACCCAACTGATCTTCAGCATCTTTTACTTTCACCAGCGTTTCTGGGTGAG
CAAAAACAGGAAGGCAAAATGCCGCAAAAAAGGGAATAAGGGCGACACGGAAATGTTGAATACTCATACT
CTTCCTTTTTCAATATTATTGAAGCATTTATCAGGGTTATTGTCTCATGAGCGGATACATATTTGAATGT
ATTTAGAAAAATAAACAAATAGGGGTTCCGCGCACATTTCCCCGAAAAGTGCCACCTAAATTGTAAGCGT
TAATATTTTGTTAAAATTCGCGTTAAATTTTTGTTAAATCAGCTCATTTTTTAACCAATAGGCCGAAATC
GGCAAAATCCCTTATAAATCAAAAGAATAGACCGAGATAGGGTTGAGTGTTGTTCCAGTTTGGAACAAGA
GTCCACTATTAAAGAACGTGGACTCCAACGTCAAAGG
[49 nt withheld, positions 5638-5686]
T
[91 nt withheld, positions 5688-5778]
G
[124 nt withheld, positions 5780-5903]
CCCATTCGCCATTCAGGCTGCGCAACTGTTGGGAAGGGCGATCGGTGCGGGCCTCTTCGCTATTACGCCA
GTCGACCATAGCCAATTCAATATGGCGTATATGGACTCATGCCAATTCAATATGGTGGATCTGGACCTGT
GCCAATTCAATATGGCGTATATGGACTCGTGCCAATTCAATATGGTGGATCTGGACCCCAGCCAATTCAA
TATGGCGGACTTGGCACCATGCCAATTCAATATGGCGGACTTGGCACTGTGCCAACTGGGGAGGGGTCTA
CTTGGCACGGTGCCAAGTTTGAGGAGGGGTCTTGGCCCTGTGCCAAGTCCGCCATATTGAATTGGCATGG
TGCCAATAATGGCGGCCATATTGGCTATATGCCAGGATCAATATATAGGCAATATCCAATATGGCCCTAT
GCCAATATGGCTATTGGCCAGGTTCAATACTATGTATTGGCCCTATGCCATATAGTATTCCATATATGGG
TTTTCCTATTGACGTAGATAGCCCCTCCCAATGGGCGGTCCCATATACCATATATGGGGCTTCCTAATAC
CGCCCATAGCCACTCCCCCATTGACGTCAATGGTCTCTATATATGGTCTTTCCTATTGACGTCATATGGG
CGGTCCTATTGACGTATATGGCGCCTCCCCCATTGACGTCAATTACGGTAAATGGCCCGCCTGGCTCAAT
GCCCATTGACGTCAATAGGACCACCCACCATTGACGTCAATGGGATGGCTCATTGCCCATTCATATCCGT
TCTCACGCCCCCTATTGACGTCAATGACGGTAAATGGCCCACTTGGCAGTACATCAATATCTATTAATAG
TAACTTGGCAAGTACATTACTATTGGAAGGACGCCAGGGTACATTGGCAGTACTCCCATTGACGTCAATG
GCGGTAAATGGCCCGCGATGGCTGCCAAGTACATCCCCATTGACGTCAATGGGGAGGGGCAATGACGCAA
ATGGGCGTTCCATTGACGTAAATGGGCGGTAGGCGTGCCTAATGGGAGGTCTATATAAGCAATGCTCGTT
TAGGGAAC
